>Addgene plasmid #109247 | pTHSSe_49 | addgene full sequence | sequence record 209379 | Addgene NGS Result
GTGTCTTCGGCGCGCCTTTACGGCTAGCTCAGTCCTAGGTACTATGCTAGCAAGGTAGCTGTCACCGGAT
GTGCTTTCCGGTCTGATGAGTCCGTGAGGACGAAACAGCCTCTACAAATAATTTTGTTTAATCACACAGG
AAAGTACTAGATGAGCAAAGGAGAAGAACTTTTCACTGGAGTTGTCCCAATTCTTGTTGAATTAGATGGT
GATGTTAATGGGCACAAATTTTCTGTCCGTGGAGAGGGTGAAGGTGATGCTACAAACGGAAAACTCACCC
TTAAATTTATTTGCACTACTGGAAAACTACCTGTTCCGTGGCCAACACTTGTCACTACTCTGACCTATGG
TGTTCAATGCTTTTCCCGTTATCCGGATCACATGAAACGGCATGACTTTTTCAAGAGTGCCATGCCCGAA
GGTTATGTACAGGAACGCACTATATCTTTCAAAGATGACGGGACCTACAAGACGCGTGCTGAAGTCAAGT
TTGAAGGTGATACCCTTGTTAATCGTATCGAGTTAAAGGGTATTGATTTTAAAGAAGATGGAAACATTCT
TGGACACAAACTCGAGTACAACTTTAACTCACACAATGTATACATCACGGCAGACAAACAAAAGAATGGA
ATCAAAGCTAACTTCAAAATTCGCCACAACGTTGAAGATGGTTCCGTTCAACTAGCAGACCATTATCAAC
AAAATACTCCAATTGGCGATGGCCCTGTCCTTTTACCAGACAACCATTACCTGTCGACACAATCTGTCCT
TTCGAAAGATCCCAACGAAAAGCGTGACCACATGGTCCTTCTTGAGTTTGTAACTGCTGCTGGGATTACA
CATGGCATGGATGAGCTCTACAAATAATACTAGAGCCAGGCATCAAATAAAACGAAAGGCTCAGTCGAAA
GACTGGGCCTTTCGTTTTATCTGTTGTTTGTCGGTGAACGCTCTCTACTAGAGTCACACTGGCTCACCTT
CGGGTGGGCCTTTCTGCGTTTATAGAAGACATCGCTTACTAGTAGCGGCCGCTGCAGTCCGGCAAAAAAG
GGCAAGGTGTCACCACCCTGCCCTTTTTCTTTAAAACCGAAAAGATTACTTCGCGTTATGCAGGCTTCCT
CGCTCACTGACTCGCTGCGCTCGGTCGTTCGGCTGCGGCGAGCGGTATCAGCTCACTCAAAGGCGGTAAT
GACAGTAAGACGGGTAAGCCTGTTGATGATACCGCTGCCTTACTGGGTGCATTAGCCAGTCTGAATGACC
TGTCACGGGATAATCCGAAGTGGTCAGACTGGAAAATCAGAGGGCAGGAACTGCTGAACAGCAAAAAGTC
AGATAGCACCACATAGCAGACCCGCCATAAAACGCCCTGAGAAGCCCGTGACGGGCTTTTCTTGTATTAT
GGGTAGTTTCCTTGCATGAATCCATAAAAGGCGCCTGTAGTGCCATTTACCCCCATTCACTGCCAGAGCC
GTGAGCGCAGCGAACTGAATGTCACGAAAAAGACAGCGACTCAGGTGCCTGATGGTCGGAGACAAAAGGA
ATATTCAGCGATTTGCCCGAGCTTGCGAGGGTGCTACTTAAGCCTTTAGGGTTTTAAGGTCTGTTTTGTA
GAGGAGCAAACAGCGTTTGCGACATCCTTTTGTAATACTGCGGAACTGACTAAAGTAGTGAGTTATACAC
AGGGCTGGGATCTATTCTTTTTATCTTTTTTTATTCTTTCTTTATTCTATAAATTATAACCACTTGAATA
TAAACAAAAAAAACACACAAAGGTCTAGCGGAATTTACAGAGGGTCTAGCAGAATTTACAAGTTTTCCAG
CAAAGGTCTAGCAGAATTTACAGATACCCACAACTCAAAGGAAAAGGACTAGTAATTATCATTGACTAGC
CCATCTCAATTGGTATAGTGATTAAAATCACCTAGACCAATTGAGATGTATGTCTGAATTAGTTGTTTTC
AAAGCAAATGAACTAGCGATTAGTCGCTATGACTTAACGGAGCATGAAACCAAGCTAATTTTATGCTGTG
TGGCACTACTCAACCCCACGATTGAAAACCCTACAAGGAAAGAACGGACGGTATCGTTCACTTATAACCA
ATACGCTCAGATGATGAACATCAGTAGGGAAAATGCTTATGGTGTATTAGCTAAAGCAACCAGAGAGCTG
ATGACGAGAACTGTGGAAATCAGGAATCCTTTGGTTAAAGGCTTCGAGATTTTCCAGTGGACAGACTATG
CCAAGTTCTCAAGCGAAAAATTAGAATTAGTTTTTAGTGAAGAGATATTGCCCTATCTTTTCCAGTTAAA
AAAATTCATAAAATATAATCTGGAACATGTTAAGTCTTTTGAAAACAAATACTCTATGAGGATTTATGAG
TGGTTATTAAAAGAACTAACACAAAAGAAAACTCACAAGGCAAATATAGAGATTAGCCTTGATGAATTTA
AGTTCATGTTAATGCTTGGAAATAACTACCATGAGTTTAAAAGGCTTAACCAATGGGTTTTGAAACCAAT
AAGTAAAGATTTAAACACTTACAGCAATATGAAATTGGTGGTTGATAAGCGAGGCCGCCCGACTGATACG
TTGATTTTCCAAGTTGAACTAGATAGACAAATGGATCTCGTAACCGAACTTGAGAACAACCAGATAAAAA
TGAATGGTGACAAAATACCAACAACCATTACATCAGATTCCTACCTACATAACGGACTAAGAAAAACACT
ACACGATGCTTTAACTGCAAAAATTCAGCTCACCAGTTTTGAGGCAAAATTTTTGAGTGACATGCAAAGT
AAGTATGATCTCAATGGTTCGTTCTCATGGCTCACGCAAAAACAACGAACCACACTAGAGAACATACTGG
CTAAATACGGAAGGATCTGAGGTTCTTATGGCTCTTGTATCTATCAGTGAAGCATCAAGACTAACAAACA
AAAGTAGAACAACTGTTCACCGTTACATATCAAAGGGAAAACTGTCCATATGCACAGATGAAAACGGTGT
AAAAAAGATAGATACATCAGAGCTTTTACGAGTTTTTGGTGCATTCAAAGCTGTTCACCATGAACAGATC
GACAATGTAACAGATGAACAGCATGTAACACCTAATAGAACAGGTGAAACCAGTAAAACAAAGCAACTAG
AACATGAAATTGAACACCTGAGACAACTTGTTACAGCTCAACAGTCACACATAGACAGCCTGAAACAGGC
GATGCTGCTTATCGAATCAAAGCTGCCGACAACACGGGAGCCAGTGACGCCTCCCGTGGGGAAAAAATCA
TGGCAATTCTGGAAGAAATAGCGCTTTCAGCCGGCAAACCGGCTGAAGCCGGATCTGCGATTCTGATAAC
AAACTAGCAACACCAGAACAGCCCGTTTGCGGGCAGCAAAACCCGTACCGATTATCAAAAAGGATCTTCA
CCTAGATCCTTTTAAATTAAAAATGAAGTTTTAAATCAATCTAAAGTATATATGAGTAAACTTGGTCTGA
CAGTTACCAATGCTTAATCAGTGAGGCACCTATCTCAGCGATCTGTCTATTTCGTTCATCCATAGTTGCC
TGACTCCCCGTCGTGTAGATAACTACGATACGGGAGGGCTTACCATCTGGCCCCAGTGCTGCAATGATAC
CGCGAGAACCACGCTCACCGGCTCCAGATTTATCAGCAATAAACCAGCCAGCCGGAAGGGCCGAGCGCAG
AAGTGGTCCTGCAACTTTATCCGCCTCCATCCAGTCTATTAATTGTTGCCGGGAAGCTAGAGTAAGTAGT
TCGCCAGTTAATAGTTTGCGCAACGTTGTTGCCATTGCTACAGGCATCGTGGTGTCACGCTCGTCGTTTG
GTATGGCTTCATTCAGCTCCGGTTCCCAACGATCAAGGCGAGTTACATGATCCCCCATGTTGTGCAAAAA
AGCGGTTAGCTCCTTCGGTCCTCCGATCGTTGTCAGAAGTAAGTTGGCCGCAGTGTTATCACTCATGGTT
ATGGCAGCACTGCATAATTCTCTTACTGTCATGCCATCCGTAAGATGCTTTTCTGTGACTGGTGAGTACT
CAACCAAGTCATTCTGAGAATAGTGTATGCGGCGACCGAGTTGCTCTTGCCCGGCGTCAATACGGGATAA
TACCGCGCCACATAGCAGAACTTTAAAAGTGCTCATCATTGGAAAACGTTCTTCGGGGCGAAAACTCTCA
AGGATCTTACCGCTGTTGAGATCCAGTTCGATATAACCCACTCGTGCACCCAACTGATCTTCAGCATCTT
TTACTTTCACCAGCGTTTCTGGGTGAGCAAAAACAGGAAGGCAAAATGCCGCAAAAAAGGGAATAAGGGC
GACACGGAAATGTTGAATACTCATACTCTTCCTTTTTCAATATTATTGAAGCATTTATCAGGGTTATTGT
CTCATGAGCGGATACATATTTGAATGTATTTAGAAAAATAAACAAATAGGGGTTCCGCGCACATTTCCCC
GAAAAGTGCCACCTGACGTCTAAGAAACCATTATTATCATGACATTAACCTATAAAAATAGGCGTATCAC
GAGGCAGAATTTCAGATAAAAAAAATCCTTAGCTTTCGCTAAGGATGATTTCTGGAATTCGCGGCCGCTT
CTAGAGGGAG
Features (pLannotate 1.2.2; 13 found; start..end, strand, type, name):
     23..41      +  promoter       J23119(SpeI) promoter (fragment): bacterial promoter (Registry of Standard Biological Parts BBa J23119) modified to end with an SpeI site
     59..108     +  misc_RNA       sTRSV HHRz: hammerhead ribozyme from the tobacco ringspot virus satellite RNA (Khvorova et al., 2003)
    151..864     +  CDS            Superfolder GFP: Superfolder GFP is a basic (constitutively fluorescent) green fluorescent protein published in 2005, derived from Aequorea victoria. It is reported to be a very rapidly-maturing weak dimer.
    884..955     +  terminator     rrnB T1 terminator: transcription terminator T1 from the E. coli rrnB gene
    971..998     +  terminator     T7Te terminator: phage T7 early transcription terminator
   1017..1037    +  misc_feature   BioBrick suffix: universal suffix for all parts
   1038..1095    +  terminator     his operon terminator: This putative transcriptin terminator from the E. coli his operon has a 2-bp deletion introduced during synthesis. Its efficiency has not been determined.
   1670..1892    +  rep_origin     pSC101 ori: low-copy replication origin that requires the Rep101 protein
   1940..2890    +  CDS            Rep101: RepA protein needed for replication with the pSC101 origin; rep101
   3504..4364    -  CDS            AmpR: β-lactamase; bla; confers resistance to ampicillin, carbenicillin, and related antibiotics
   4365..4469    -  promoter       AmpR promoter: bla
   4559..4602    -  terminator     bacterial terminator: putative bacterial transcription terminator
   4605..4626    +  misc_feature   BioBrick prefix: BioBrick prefix for parts that do not start with "ATG"
