[The description below was written by a language model from this plasmid's Addgene catalogue record and pLannotate feature annotations shown in this document.]
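Description:
pTHSSe_49 is a 4,630-nt bacterial plasmid for E. coli, described in its record as a "pSC101 var7 BbsI cloning vector"; the parent backbone is listed as unknown. It replicates through a pSC101 origin together with the Rep101 (RepA) initiator protein that this origin requires. Wild-type pSC101 is a low-copy replicon, but the record lists this plasmid as high copy. This suggests that "var7" denotes a copy-number variant of the replicon, although the nature of the variation is not stated. Selection is by ampicillin, through a β-lactamase gene driven by its own promoter on the opposite strand from the reporter cassette.

The payload is a constitutive superfolder GFP reporter. The catalogue names the promoter as PJ23105. The automated annotation instead flags a short fragment as J23119, which is probably a partial match to a closely related member of the same Anderson constitutive promoter family. Between the promoter and the coding sequence lies the sTRSV hammerhead ribozyme, a self-cleaving element commonly used as an insulator because it trims the 5' end of the transcript, making expression less dependent on the upstream promoter context. The sfGFP gene is followed by the rrnB T1 and T7Te terminators and then a his operon terminator. The cassette is framed by BioBrick prefix and suffix sequences, and a further terminator helps isolate it from the backbone.

The BbsI sites named in the purpose field are not annotated, so the record does not show which region is exchanged during type IIS cloning. Given the associated study on promoters that hold expression constant across copy number, the plasmid probably serves as one of a set of backbones with differing copy number for testing expression cassettes.
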