Addgene plasmid #109247: pTHSSe_49
Purpose: pSC101 var7 BbsI cloning vector
Depositing lab: Christopher Voigt. Depositing organization: Massachusetts Institute of Technology. Publication: Engineered promoters enable constant gene expression at any copy number in bacteria. Segall-Shapiro TH, Sontag ED, Voigt CA. Nat Biotechnol. 2018 Mar 19. pii: nbt.4111. doi: 10.1038/nbt.4111. PubMed 29553576.
Backbone
  Vector backbone: unknown
  Vector type: Bacterial Expression
Growth in bacteria
  Bacterial resistance: Ampicillin, 100 μg/mL
  Growth temperature: 37°C
  Growth strain: DH5alpha
  Copy number: High Copy
Gene/Insert
  Gene/Insert name: sfGFP
  Species: Synthetic
  Promoter: PJ23105
  Cloning method: Gibson Cloning
Terms and licenses: Academic/Nonprofit Terms; Industry Terms: Not Available to Industry
How to cite: pTHSSe_49 was a gift from Christopher Voigt (Addgene plasmid # 109247 ; http://n2t.net/addgene:109247 ; RRID:Addgene_109247)
